Addgene plasmid #167716: BirA-Myc_N_MYOD1
Purpose: Expresses MYOD1 in mammalian cells
Depositing lab: Markku Varjosalo. Depositing organization: University of Helsinki. Publication: Human transcription factor protein interaction networks. Goos H, Kinnunen M, Salokas K, Tan Z, Liu X, Yadav L, Zhang Q, Wei GH, Varjosalo M. Nat Commun. 2022 Feb 9;13(1):766. doi: 10.1038/s41467-022-28341-5. PubMed 35140242.
Backbone
  Vector backbone: pcDNA5/FRT/TO
  Vector type: Mammalian Expression
  Selectable markers: Hygromycin
Growth in bacteria
  Bacterial resistance: Ampicillin, 100 μg/mL
  Growth temperature: 37°C
  Growth strain: DH5alpha
  Copy number: High Copy
Gene/Insert
  Gene/Insert name: MYOD1 (alt names: Uniprot P15172; ENSG00000129152)
  Species: H. sapiens (human)
  Mutation: no mutations
  Entrez Gene: MYOD1 (a.k.a. CMYP17, MYF3, MYOD, MYODRIF, PUM, bHLHc1)
  Tag / fusion protein: Myc-BirA (N terminal on insert)
  Cloning method: Gateway Cloning
Terms and licenses: Academic/Nonprofit Terms; Industry Terms: Not Available to Industry
How to cite: BirA-Myc_N_MYOD1 was a gift from Markku Varjosalo (Addgene plasmid # 167716 ; http://n2t.net/addgene:167716 ; RRID:Addgene_167716)
