[The description below was written by a language model from this plasmid's Addgene catalogue record and pLannotate feature annotations shown in this document.]
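Description:
BirA-Myc_N_MYOD1 is a mammalian expression plasmid built on the pcDNA5/FRT/TO backbone that encodes human MYOD1 fused at its N-terminus to a Myc-BirA tag. It is propagated in E. coli through a high-copy ColE1/pUC-type origin with ampicillin selection (AmpR under its own bla promoter). Small fragments of f1 ori, lac regulatory elements and bom remain from the backbone. The wild-type MYOD1 open reading frame was introduced by Gateway cloning and is flanked by attB1 and attB2 sites, downstream of and on the same strand as the E. coli birA biotin ligase coding sequence. The Myc epitope named in the catalogue entry is not separately annotated in the feature table, and the record does not say whether the BirA carries a promiscuous-labelling mutation.

Expression is driven by the CMV enhancer and immediate early promoter. Short tet operator sequences follow it (annotated as PLtetO-1 and TRE3GV fragments), which corresponds to the tetracycline-regulated "TO" arrangement: transcription is held off in cells expressing the Tet repressor and induced by tetracycline or doxycycline. The transcript ends at a bGH polyadenylation signal. An FRT site sits directly upstream of the hygromycin resistance gene, which has an SV40 poly(A) signal but no full promoter of its own. In this backbone design, FLP-mediated recombination into a genomic FRT landing site supplies the elements needed for HygR expression, so that hygromycin selects for single-copy, isogenic integrants.

The record states only that the plasmid expresses MYOD1 in mammalian cells. The biotin ligase fusion and the associated study of human transcription factor protein interaction networks point to proximity-dependent biotinylation for mapping MYOD1 interaction partners.
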