Features (pLannotate 1.2.2; 24 found; start..end, strand, type, name):
      1..380     +  enhancer       CMV enhancer: human cytomegalovirus immediate early enhancer
    381..584     +  promoter       CMV promoter: human cytomegalovirus (CMV) immediate early promoter
    586..605     +  promoter       PLtetO-1 promoter (fragment): modified phage lambda PL promoter with tet operator sites (Lutz and Bujard, 1997)
    607..626     +  promoter       PLtetO-1 promoter (fragment): modified phage lambda PL promoter with tet operator sites (Lutz and Bujard, 1997)
    634..667     +  promoter       TRE3GV promoter (fragment): 3rd-generation Tet-responsive promoter that can be activated by binding of Tet-On® 3G, optimized for retroviral and lentiviral vectors
    863..1822    +  CDS            birA: BIRA_ECOLI - Also known as bioR, dhbB. Experimental evidence at protein level: Swiss-Prot protein existence level 1. Acts both as a biotin--[acetyl-CoA-carboxylase] ligase and a biotin-operon repressor. In the presence of ATP, BirA activates biotin to form the BirA-biotinyl-5'-adenylate (BirA-bio-5'-AMP or holoBirA) complex. HoloBirA can either transfer the biotinyl moiety to the biotin carboxyl carrier protein (BCCP) subunit of acetyl-CoA carboxylase, or bind to the biotin operator site and inhibit transcription of the operon. From Escherichia coli (strain K12).
   1865..1889    +  protein_bind   attB1: mutant version of attB; recombination site for the Gateway® BP reaction BP Clonase™
   1895..2854    +  CDS            MYOD1: MYOD1_HUMAN - Also known as BHLHC1, MYF3, MYOD. Experimental evidence at protein level: Swiss-Prot protein existence level 1. Acts as a transcriptional activator that promotes transcription of muscle-specific target genes and plays a role in muscle differentiation. Together with MYF5 and MYOG, co-occupies muscle-specific gene promoter core region during myogenesis. Induces fibroblasts to differentiate into myoblasts. Interacts with and is inhibited by the twist protein. This interaction probably involves the basic domains of both proteins (By similarity). From Homo sapiens (Human).
   2856..2880    -  protein_bind   attB2: mutant version of attB; recombination site for the Gateway® BP reaction BP Clonase™
   2924..3148    +  polyA_signal   bGH poly(A) signal: bovine growth hormone polyadenylation signal
   3152..3173    +  promoter       SV40 promoter (fragment): SV40 enhancer and early promoter
   3194..3427    +  rep_origin     f1 ori (fragment) (sequence partly withheld): f1 bacteriophage origin of replication; arrow indicates direction of (+) strand synthesis
   3432..3479    +  protein_bind   FRT: FLP-mediated recombination occurs in the 8-bp core sequence TCTAGAAA (Turan and Bode, 2011). FLP recombinase from the Saccharomyces cerevisiae 2μ plasmid
   3487..4509    +  CDS            HygR: aminoglycoside phosphotransferase from E. coli; aph(4)-Ia; confers resistance to hygromycin
   4519..4644    +  CDS            ble (fragment): BLE_KLEPN - Experimental evidence at protein level: Swiss-Prot protein existence level 1. Binding protein with a strong affinity to the bleomycin family of antibiotics. Binds to CL990; an antimitotic-antibiotic compound. From Klebsiella pneumoniae.
   4639..4760    +  polyA_signal   SV40 poly(A) signal: SV40 polyadenylation signal
   4833..4849    -  protein_bind   lac operator: The lac repressor binds to the lac operator to inhibit transcription in E. coli. This inhibition can be relieved by adding lactose or isopropyl-β-D-thiogalactopyranoside (IPTG). lac repressor encoded by lacI
   4857..4887    -  promoter       lac promoter: promoter for the E. coli lac operon
   4902..4923    -  protein_bind   CAP binding site: CAP binding activates transcription in the presence of cAMP. E. coli catabolite activator protein
   4936..5028    -  CDS            lacI (fragment): lac repressor; lacI; The lac repressor binds to the lac operator to inhibit transcription in E. coli. This inhibition can be relieved by adding lactose or isopropyl-β-D-thiogalactopyranoside (IPTG).
   5211..5799    -  rep_origin     ori: high-copy-number ColE1/pMB1/pBR322/pUC origin of replication
   5970..6830    -  CDS            AmpR: β-lactamase; bla; confers resistance to ampicillin, carbenicillin, and related antibiotics
   6831..6935    -  promoter       AmpR promoter: bla
   6994..7046    -  misc_feature   bom (fragment): basis of mobility region from pBR322
>Addgene plasmid #167716 | BirA-Myc_N_MYOD1 | addgene full sequence | sequence record 333461 | Addgene NGS Result
GACATTGATTATTGACTAGTTATTAATAGTAATCAATTACGGGGTCATTAGTTCATAGCCCATATATGGA
GTTCCGCGTTACATAACTTACGGTAAATGGCCCGCCTGGCTGACCGCCCAACGACCCCCGCCCATTGACG
TCAATAATGACGTATGTTCCCATAGTAACGCCAATAGGGACTTTCCATTGACGTCAATGGGTGGAGTATT
TACGGTAAACTGCCCACTTGGCAGTACATCAAGTGTATCATATGCCAAGTACGCCCCCTATTGACGTCAA
TGACGGTAAATGGCCCGCCTGGCATTATGCCCAGTACATGACCTTATGGGACTTTCCTACTTGGCAGTAC
ATCTACGTATTAGTCATCGCTATTACCATGGTGATGCGGTTTTGGCAGTACATCAATGGGCGTGGATAGC
GGTTTGACTCACGGGGATTTCCAAGTCTCCACCCCATTGACGTCAATGGGAGTTTGTTTTGGCACCAAAA
TCAACGGGACTTTCCAAAATGTCGTAACAACTCCGCCCCATTGACGCAAATGGGCGGTAGGCGTGTACGG
TGGGAGGTCTATATAAGCAGAGCTCTCCCTATCAGTGATAGAGATCTCCCTATCAGTGATAGAGATCGTC
GACGAGCTCGTTTAGTGAACCGTCAGATCGCCTGGAGACGCCATCCACGCTGTTTTGACCTCCATAGAAG
ACACCGGGACCGATCCAGCCTCCGGACTCTAGCGTTTAAACTTAAGCTTGGTACCGAGCTCGGATCCACT
AGTCCAGTGTGGTGGAATTCTGCAGATATCCAGCACAGTGGCGGCCGCTCGAGACCATGGAGCAGAAGCT
GATCAGCGAAGAGGACCTGGACAAGGACAACACCGTGCCCCTGAAGCTGATCGCCCTGCTGGCCAACGGC
GAGTTCCACTCTGGCGAGCAGCTGGGCGAGACACTGGGCATGAGCAGAGCCGCCATCAACAAGCACATCC
AGACCCTGCGGGACTGGGGCGTGGACGTGTTCACAGTGCCCGGCAAGGGCTACAGCCTGCCCGAGCCCAT
CCAGCTGCTGAACGCCAAGCAGATCCTGGGCCAGCTGGATGGCGGATCTGTGGCCGTGCTGCCCGTGATC
GACAGCACCAACCAGTATCTGCTCGACCGGATCGGCGAGCTGAAGTCCGGCGACGCCTGTATCGCCGAGT
ACCAGCAGGCCGGCAGAGGCGGCAGGGGCAGAAAGTGGTTCAGCCCCTTCGGCGCCAACCTGTACCTGAG
CATGTTCTGGAGACTGGAACAGGGCCCAGCCGCCGCTATTGGCCTGAGCCTGGTCATCGGCATCGTGATG
GCCGAGGTGCTGCGGAAGCTGGGCGCCGACAAAGTGCGCGTGAAGTGGCCCAACGACCTGTATCTGCAGG
ACCGGAAGCTGGCCGGCATCCTGGTGGAACTGACCGGCAAAACAGGCGACGCCGCCCAGATCGTGATCGG
CGCTGGCATCAACATGGCCATGCGGCGGGTGGAAGAGAGCGTGGTCAACCAGGGCTGGATCACCCTGCAG
GAAGCCGGCATCAACCTGGACCGGAACACCCTGGCCGCCATGCTGATCAGAGAGCTGAGAGCCGCCCTGG
AACTGTTCGAGCAGGAAGGCCTGGCCCCCTACCTGAGCAGATGGGAGAAGCTGGACAACTTCATCAACCG
GCCCGTGAAACTGATCATCGGCGACAAAGAGATCTTCGGCATCAGCCGGGGCATCGACAAGCAGGGGGCC
CTGCTCCTGGAACAGGACGGCATCATCAAGCCCTGGATGGGCGGCGAGATCAGCCTGCGGAGCGCCGAGA
AGGGCGGAGGCTCTGGCGGCGGAAGCGGCGGAGGCAGCGATATCACAAGTTTGTACAAAAAAGCAGGCTC
CACCATGGAGCTACTGTCGCCACCGCTCCGCGACGTAGACCTGACGGCCCCCGACGGCTCTCTCTGCTCC
TTTGCCACAACGGACGACTTCTATGACGACCCGTGTTTCGACTCCCCGGACCTGCGCTTCTTCGAAGACC
TGGACCCGCGCCTGATGCACGTGGGCGCGCTCCTGAAACCCGAAGAGCACTCGCACTTCCCCGCGGCGGT
GCACCCGGCCCCGGGCGCACGTGAGGACGAGCATGTGCGCGCGCCCAGCGGGCACCACCAGGCGGGCCGC
TGCCTACTGTGGGCCTGCAAGGCGTGCAAGCGCAAGACCACCAACGCCGACCGCCGCAAGGCCGCCACCA
TGCGCGAGCGGCGCCGCCTGAGCAAAGTAAATGAGGCCTTTGAGACACTCAAGCGCTGCACGTCGAGCAA
TCCAAACCAGCGGTTGCCCAAGGTGGAGATCCTGCGCAACGCCATCCGCTATATCGAGGGCCTGCAGGCT
CTGCTGCGCGACCAGGACGCCGCGCCCCCTGGCGCCGCAGCCGCCTTCTATGCGCCGGGCCCGCTGCCCC
CGGGCCGCGGCGGCGAGCACTACAGCGGCGACTCCGACGCGTCCAGCCCGCGCTCCAACTGCTCCGACGG
CATGATGGACTACAGCGGCCCCCCGAGCGGCGCCCGGCGGCGGAACTGCTACGAAGGCGCCTACTACAAC
GAGGCGCCCAGCGAACCCAGGCCCGGGAAGAGTGCGGCGGTGTCGAGCCTAGACTGCCTGTCCAGCATCG
TGGAGCGCATCTCCACCGAGAGCCCTGCGGCGCCCGCCCTCCTGCTGGCGGACGTGCCTTCTGAGTCGCC
TCCGCGCAGGCAAGAGGCTGCCGCCCCCAGCGAGGGAGAGAGCAGCGGCGACCCCACCCAGTCACCGGAC
GCCGCCCCGCAGTGCCCTGCGGGTGCGAACCCCAACCCGATATACCAGGTGCTCGACCCAGCTTTCTTGT
ACAAAGTGGTGACGTAAGCTAGGGGCCCGTTTAAACCCGCTGATCAGCCTCGACTGTGCCTTCTAGTTGC
CAGCCATCTGTTGTTTGCCCCTCCCCCGTGCCTTCCTTGACCCTGGAAGGTGCCACTCCCACTGTCCTTT
CCTAATAAAATGAGGAAATTGCATCGCATTGTCTGAGTAGGTGTCATTCTATTCTGGGGGGTGGGGTGGG
GCAGGACAGCAAGGGGGAGGATTGGGAAGACAATAGCAGGCATGCTGGGGATGCGGTGGGCTCTATGGCT
TCTGAGGCGGAAAGAACCAGCTGGGGCTCTAGGGGGTATCCCC
[124 nt withheld, positions 3194-3317]
C
[91 nt withheld, positions 3319-3409]
AGGGTGATGGTTCACGTACCTAGAAGTTCCTATTCCGAAGTTCCTATTCTCTAGAAAGTATAGGAACTTC
CTTGGCCAAAAAGCCTGAACTCACCGCGACGTCTGTCGAGAAGTTTCTGATCGAAAAGTTCGACAGCGTC
TCCGACCTGATGCAGCTCTCGGAGGGCGAAGAATCTCGTGCTTTCAGCTTCGATGTAGGAGGGCGTGGAT
ATGTCCTGCGGGTAAATAGCTGCGCCGATGGTTTCTACAAAGATCGTTATGTTTATCGGCACTTTGCATC
GGCCGCGCTCCCGATTCCGGAAGTGCTTGACATTGGGGAATTCAGCGAGAGCCTGACCTATTGCATCTCC
CGCCGTGCACAGGGTGTCACGTTGCAAGACCTGCCTGAAACCGAACTGCCCGCTGTTCTGCAGCCGGTCG
CGGAGGCCATGGATGCGATCGCTGCGGCCGATCTTAGCCAGACGAGCGGGTTCGGCCCATTCGGACCGCA
AGGAATCGGTCAATACACTACATGGCGTGATTTCATATGCGCGATTGCTGATCCCCATGTGTATCACTGG
CAAACTGTGATGGACGACACCGTCAGTGCGTCCGTCGCGCAGGCTCTCGATGAGCTGATGCTTTGGGCCG
AGGACTGCCCCGAAGTCCGGCACCTCGTGCACGCGGATTTCGGCTCCAACAATGTCCTGACGGACAATGG
CCGCATAACAGCGGTCATTGACTGGAGCGAGGCGATGTTCGGGGATTCCCAATACGAGGTCGCCAACATC
TTCTTCTGGAGGCCGTGGTTGGCTTGTATGGAGCAGCAGACGCGCTACTTCGAGCGGAGGCATCCGGAGC
TTGCAGGATCGCCGCGGCTCCGGGCGTATATGCTCCGCATTGGTCTTGACCAACTCTATCAGAGCTTGGT
TGACGGCAATTTCGATGATGCAGCTTGGGCGCAGGGTCGATGCGACGCAATCGTCCGATCCGGAGCCGGG
ACTGTCGGGCGTACACAAATCGCCCGCAGAAGCGCGGCCGTCTGGACCGATGGCTGTGTAGAAGTACTCG
CCGATAGTGGAAACCGACGCCCCAGCACTCGTCCGAGGGCAAAGGAATAGCACGTACTACGAGATTTCGA
TTCCACCGCCGCCTTCTATGAAAGGTTGGGCTTCGGAATCGTTTTCCGGGACGCCGGCTGGATGATCCTC
CAGCGCGGGGATCTCATGCTGGAGTTCTTCGCCCACCCCAACTTGTTTATTGCAGCTTATAATGGTTACA
AATAAAGCAATAGCATCACAAATTTCACAAATAAAGCATTTTTTTCACTGCATTCTAGTTGTGGTTTGTC
CAAACTCATCAATGTATCTTATCATGTCTGTATACCGTCGACCTCTAGCTAGAGCTTGGCGTAATCATGG
TCATAGCTGTTTCCTGTGTGAAATTGTTATCCGCTCACAATTCCACACAACATACGAGCCGGAAGCATAA
AGTGTAAAGCCTGGGGTGCCTAATGAGTGAGCTAACTCACATTAATTGCGTTGCGCTCACTGCCCGCTTT
CCAGTCGGGAAACCTGTCGTGCCAGCTGCATTAATGAATCGGCCAACGCGCGGGGAGAGGCGGTTTGCGT
ATTGGGCGCTCTTCCGCTTCCTCGCTCACTGACTCGCTGCGCTCGGTCGTTCGGCTGCGGCGAGCGGTAT
CAGCTCACTCAAAGGCGGTAATACGGTTATCCACAGAATCAGGGGATAACGCAGGAAAGAACATGTGAGC
AAAAGGCCAGCAAAAGGCCAGGAACCGTAAAAAGGCCGCGTTGCTGGCGTTTTTCCATAGGCTCCGCCCC
CCTGACGAGCATCACAAAAATCGACGCTCAAGTCAGAGGTGGCGAAACCCGACAGGACTATAAAGATACC
AGGCGTTTCCCCCTGGAAGCTCCCTCGTGCGCTCTCCTGTTCCGACCCTGCCGCTTACCGGATACCTGTC
CGCCTTTCTCCCTTCGGGAAGCGTGGCGCTTTCTCATAGCTCACGCTGTAGGTATCTCAGTTCGGTGTAG
GTCGTTCGCTCCAAGCTGGGCTGTGTGCACGAACCCCCCGTTCAGCCCGACCGCTGCGCCTTATCCGGTA
ACTATCGTCTTGAGTCCAACCCGGTAAGACACGACTTATCGCCACTGGCAGCAGCCACTGGTAACAGGAT
TAGCAGAGCGAGGTATGTAGGCGGTGCTACAGAGTTCTTGAAGTGGTGGCCTAACTACGGCTACACTAGA
AGAACAGTATTTGGTATCTGCGCTCTGCTGAAGCCAGTTACCTTCGGAAAAAGAGTTGGTAGCTCTTGAT
CCGGCAAACAAACCACCGCTGGTAGCGGTGGTTTTTTTGTTTGCAAGCAGCAGATTACGCGCAGAAAAAA
AGGATCTCAAGAAGATCCTTTGATCTTTTCTACGGGGTCTGACGCTCAGTGGAACGAAAACTCACGTTAA
GGGATTTTGGTCATGAGATTATCAAAAAGGATCTTCACCTAGATCCTTTTAAATTAAAAATGAAGTTTTA
AATCAATCTAAAGTATATATGAGTAAACTTGGTCTGACAGTTACCAATGCTTAATCAGTGAGGCACCTAT
CTCAGCGATCTGTCTATTTCGTTCATCCATAGTTGCCTGACTCCCCGTCGTGTAGATAACTACGATACGG
GAGGGCTTACCATCTGGCCCCAGTGCTGCAATGATACCGCGAGACCCACGCTCACCGGCTCCAGATTTAT
CAGCAATAAACCAGCCAGCCGGAAGGGCCGAGCGCAGAAGTGGTCCTGCAACTTTATCCGCCTCCATCCA
GTCTATTAATTGTTGCCGGGAAGCTAGAGTAAGTAGTTCGCCAGTTAATAGTTTGCGCAACGTTGTTGCC
ATTGCTACAGGCATCGTGGTGTCACGCTCGTCGTTTGGTATGGCTTCATTCAGCTCCGGTTCCCAACGAT
CAAGGCGAGTTACATGATCCCCCATGTTGTGCAAAAAAGCGGTTAGCTCCTTCGGTCCTCCGATCGTTGT
CAGAAGTAAGTTGGCCGCAGTGTTATCACTCATGGTTATGGCAGCACTGCATAATTCTCTTACTGTCATG
CCATCCGTAAGATGCTTTTCTGTGACTGGTGAGTACTCAACCAAGTCATTCTGAGAATAGTGTATGCGGC
GACCGAGTTGCTCTTGCCCGGCGTCAATACGGGATAATACCGCGCCACATAGCAGAACTTTAAAAGTGCT
CATCATTGGAAAACGTTCTTCGGGGCGAAAACTCTCAAGGATCTTACCGCTGTTGAGATCCAGTTCGATG
TAACCCACTCGTGCACCCAACTGATCTTCAGCATCTTTTACTTTCACCAGCGTTTCTGGGTGAGCAAAAA
CAGGAAGGCAAAATGCCGCAAAAAAGGGAATAAGGGCGACACGGAAATGTTGAATACTCATACTCTTCCT
TTTTCAATATTATTGAAGCATTTATCAGGGTTATTGTCTCATGAGCGGATACATATTTGAATGTATTTAG
AAAAATAAACAAATAGGGGTTCCGCGCACATTTCCCCGAAAAGTGCCACCTGACGTCGACGGATCGGGAG
ATCTCCCGATCCCCTATGGTGCACTCTCAGTACAATCTGCTCTGATGCCGCATAGTTAAGCCAGTATCTG
CTCCCTGCTTGTGTGTTGGAGGTCGCTGAGTAGTGCGCGAGCAAAATTTAAGCTACAACAAGGCAAGGCT
TGACCGACAATTGCATGAAGAATCTGCTTAGGGTTAGGCGTTTTGCGCTGCTTCGCGATGTACGGGCCAG
ATATACGCGTT
